>Addgene plasmid #170185 | pBZ210-pU6-sgBFP-An_CBh-sv40NLS-Cas9-Ec86RT-NLS-T2A-mCherry | depositor full sequence | sequence record 329902 | pBZ210-pU6-sgBFP-An_CBh-sv40NLS-Cas9-Ec86RT-NLS-T2A-mCherry sequence 10523 bps
CATGTGAGGGCCTATTTCCCATGATTCCTTCATATTTGCATATACGATACAAGGCTGTTAGAGAGATAAT
TGGAATTAATTTGACTGTAAACACAAAGATATTAGTACAAAATACGTGACGTAGAAAGTAATAATTTCTT
GGGTAGTTTGCAGTTTTAAAATTATGTTTTAAAATGGACTATCATATGCTTACCGTAACTTGAAAGTATT
TCGATTTCTTGGCTTTATATATCTTGTGGAAAGGACGAAACACCGCTGAAGCACTGCACGCCATGTTTTA
GAGCTAGAAATAGCAAGTTAAAATAAGGCTAGTCCGTTATCAACTTGAAAAAGTGGCACCGAGTCGGTGC
CGTACGATGCGCACCCTTAGCGAGAGGTTTATCATTAAGGTCAACCTCTGGATGTTGTTTCGGCATCCTG
CATTGAATCTGAGTTACTGTCTGTTTCCCTACTAGTAAGTCGTGCTGCTTCATGTGGTCGGGGTAGCGGC
TGAAGCACTGCACGCCGTACGTCAGGGTGGTCACGAGGGTGGGCCAGGGCACGGGCAGCTTGCCGGTGGT
GCAGATGAACTTCAGGCCTAGGAGGGAACCCGTTTCTTCTGACGTAAGGGTGCGCATTTTTTTCTAGAGG
TACCCGTTACATAACTTACGGTAAATGGCCCGCCTGGCTGACCGCCCAACGACCCCCGCCCATTGACGTC
AATAGTAACGCCAATAGGGACTTTCCATTGACGTCAATGGGTGGAGTATTTACGGTAAACTGCCCACTTG
GCAGTACATCAAGTGTATCATATGCCAAGTACGCCCCCTATTGACGTCAATGACGGTAAATGGCCCGCCT
GGCATTGTGCCCAGTACATGACCTTATGGGACTTTCCTACTTGGCAGTACATCTACGTATTAGTCATCGC
TATTACCATGGTCGAGGTGAGCCCCACGTTCTGCTTCACTCTCCCCATCTCCCCCCCCTCCCCACCCCCA
ATTTTGTATTTATTTATTTTTTAATTATTTTGTGCAGCGATGGGGGCGGGGGGGGGGGGGGGGCGCGCGC
CAGGCGGGGCGGGGCGGGGCGAGGGGCGGGGCGGGGCGAGGCGGAGAGGTGCGGCGGCAGCCAATCAGAG
CGGCGCGCTCCGAAAGTTTCCTTTTATGGCGAGGCGGCGGCGGCGGCGGCCCTATAAAAAGCGAAGCGCG
CGGCGGGCGGGAGTCGCTGCGACGCTGCCTTCGCCCCGTGCCCCGCTCCGCCGCCGCCTCGCGCCGCCCG
CCCCGGCTCTGACTGACCGCGTTACTCCCACAGGTGAGCGGGCGGGACGGCCCTTCTCCTCCGGGCTGTA
ATTAGCTGAGCAAGAGGTAAGGGTTTAAGGGATGGTTGGTTGGTGGGGTATTAATGTTTAATTACCTGGA
GCACCTGCCTGAAATCACTTTTTTTCAGGTTGGACCGGTGCCACCATGGACTATAAGGACCACGACGGAG
ACTACAAGGATCATGATATTGATTACAAAGACGATGACGATAAGATGGCCCCAAAGAAGAAGCGGAAGGT
CGGTATCCACGGAGTCCCAGCAGCCGACAAGAAGTACAGCATCGGCCTGGACATCGGCACCAACTCTGTG
GGCTGGGCCGTGATCACCGACGAGTACAAGGTGCCCAGCAAGAAATTCAAGGTGCTGGGCAACACCGACC
GGCACAGCATCAAGAAGAACCTGATCGGAGCCCTGCTGTTCGACAGCGGCGAAACAGCCGAGGCCACCCG
GCTGAAGAGAACCGCCAGAAGAAGATACACCAGACGGAAGAACCGGATCTGCTATCTGCAAGAGATCTTC
AGCAACGAGATGGCCAAGGTGGACGACAGCTTCTTCCACAGACTGGAAGAGTCCTTCCTGGTGGAAGAGG
ATAAGAAGCACGAGCGGCACCCCATCTTCGGCAACATCGTGGACGAGGTGGCCTACCACGAGAAGTACCC
CACCATCTACCACCTGAGAAAGAAACTGGTGGACAGCACCGACAAGGCCGACCTGCGGCTGATCTATCTG
GCCCTGGCCCACATGATCAAGTTCCGGGGCCACTTCCTGATCGAGGGCGACCTGAACCCCGACAACAGCG
ACGTGGACAAGCTGTTCATCCAGCTGGTGCAGACCTACAACCAGCTGTTCGAGGAAAACCCCATCAACGC
CAGCGGCGTGGACGCCAAGGCCATCCTGTCTGCCAGACTGAGCAAGAGCAGACGGCTGGAAAATCTGATC
GCCCAGCTGCCCGGCGAGAAGAAGAATGGCCTGTTCGGAAACCTGATTGCCCTGAGCCTGGGCCTGACCC
CCAACTTCAAGAGCAACTTCGACCTGGCCGAGGATGCCAAACTGCAGCTGAGCAAGGACACCTACGACGA
CGACCTGGACAACCTGCTGGCCCAGATCGGCGACCAGTACGCCGACCTGTTTCTGGCCGCCAAGAACCTG
TCCGACGCCATCCTGCTGAGCGACATCCTGAGAGTGAACACCGAGATCACCAAGGCCCCCCTGAGCGCCT
CTATGATCAAGAGATACGACGAGCACCACCAGGACCTGACCCTGCTGAAAGCTCTCGTGCGGCAGCAGCT
GCCTGAGAAGTACAAAGAGATTTTCTTCGACCAGAGCAAGAACGGCTACGCCGGCTACATTGACGGCGGA
GCCAGCCAGGAAGAGTTCTACAAGTTCATCAAGCCCATCCTGGAAAAGATGGACGGCACCGAGGAACTGC
TCGTGAAGCTGAACAGAGAGGACCTGCTGCGGAAGCAGCGGACCTTCGACAACGGCAGCATCCCCCACCA
GATCCACCTGGGAGAGCTGCACGCCATTCTGCGGCGGCAGGAAGATTTTTACCCATTCCTGAAGGACAAC
CGGGAAAAGATCGAGAAGATCCTGACCTTCCGCATCCCCTACTACGTGGGCCCTCTGGCCAGGGGAAACA
GCAGATTCGCCTGGATGACCAGAAAGAGCGAGGAAACCATCACCCCCTGGAACTTCGAGGAAGTGGTGGA
CAAGGGCGCTTCCGCCCAGAGCTTCATCGAGCGGATGACCAACTTCGATAAGAACCTGCCCAACGAGAAG
GTGCTGCCCAAGCACAGCCTGCTGTACGAGTACTTCACCGTGTATAACGAGCTGACCAAAGTGAAATACG
TGACCGAGGGAATGAGAAAGCCCGCCTTCCTGAGCGGCGAGCAGAAAAAGGCCATCGTGGACCTGCTGTT
CAAGACCAACCGGAAAGTGACCGTGAAGCAGCTGAAAGAGGACTACTTCAAGAAAATCGAGTGCTTCGAC
TCCGTGGAAATCTCCGGCGTGGAAGATCGGTTCAACGCCTCCCTGGGCACATACCACGATCTGCTGAAAA
TTATCAAGGACAAGGACTTCCTGGACAATGAGGAAAACGAGGACATTCTGGAAGATATCGTGCTGACCCT
GACACTGTTTGAGGACAGAGAGATGATCGAGGAACGGCTGAAAACCTATGCCCACCTGTTCGACGACAAA
GTGATGAAGCAGCTGAAGCGGCGGAGATACACCGGCTGGGGCAGGCTGAGCCGGAAGCTGATCAACGGCA
TCCGGGACAAGCAGTCCGGCAAGACAATCCTGGATTTCCTGAAGTCCGACGGCTTCGCCAACAGAAACTT
CATGCAGCTGATCCACGACGACAGCCTGACCTTTAAAGAGGACATCCAGAAAGCCCAGGTGTCCGGCCAG
GGCGATAGCCTGCACGAGCACATTGCCAATCTGGCCGGCAGCCCCGCCATTAAGAAGGGCATCCTGCAGA
CAGTGAAGGTGGTGGACGAGCTCGTGAAAGTGATGGGCCGGCACAAGCCCGAGAACATCGTGATCGAAAT
GGCCAGAGAGAACCAGACCACCCAGAAGGGACAGAAGAACAGCCGCGAGAGAATGAAGCGGATCGAAGAG
GGCATCAAAGAGCTGGGCAGCCAGATCCTGAAAGAACACCCCGTGGAAAACACCCAGCTGCAGAACGAGA
AGCTGTACCTGTACTACCTGCAGAATGGGCGGGATATGTACGTGGACCAGGAACTGGACATCAACCGGCT
GTCCGACTACGATGTGGACCATATCGTGCCTCAGAGCTTTCTGAAGGACGACTCCATCGACAACAAGGTG
CTGACCAGAAGCGACAAGAACCGGGGCAAGAGCGACAACGTGCCCTCCGAAGAGGTCGTGAAGAAGATGA
AGAACTACTGGCGGCAGCTGCTGAACGCCAAGCTGATTACCCAGAGAAAGTTCGACAATCTGACCAAGGC
CGAGAGAGGCGGCCTGAGCGAACTGGATAAGGCCGGCTTCATCAAGAGACAGCTGGTGGAAACCCGGCAG
ATCACAAAGCACGTGGCACAGATCCTGGACTCCCGGATGAACACTAAGTACGACGAGAATGACAAGCTGA
TCCGGGAAGTGAAAGTGATCACCCTGAAGTCCAAGCTGGTGTCCGATTTCCGGAAGGATTTCCAGTTTTA
CAAAGTGCGCGAGATCAACAACTACCACCACGCCCACGACGCCTACCTGAACGCCGTCGTGGGAACCGCC
CTGATCAAAAAGTACCCTAAGCTGGAAAGCGAGTTCGTGTACGGCGACTACAAGGTGTACGACGTGCGGA
AGATGATCGCCAAGAGCGAGCAGGAAATCGGCAAGGCTACCGCCAAGTACTTCTTCTACAGCAACATCAT
GAACTTTTTCAAGACCGAGATTACCCTGGCCAACGGCGAGATCCGGAAGCGGCCTCTGATCGAGACAAAC
GGCGAAACCGGGGAGATCGTGTGGGATAAGGGCCGGGATTTTGCCACCGTGCGGAAAGTGCTGAGCATGC
CCCAAGTGAATATCGTGAAAAAGACCGAGGTGCAGACAGGCGGCTTCAGCAAAGAGTCTATCCTGCCCAA
GAGGAACAGCGATAAGCTGATCGCCAGAAAGAAGGACTGGGACCCTAAGAAGTACGGCGGCTTCGACAGC
CCCACCGTGGCCTATTCTGTGCTGGTGGTGGCCAAAGTGGAAAAGGGCAAGTCCAAGAAACTGAAGAGTG
TGAAAGAGCTGCTGGGGATCACCATCATGGAAAGAAGCAGCTTCGAGAAGAATCCCATCGACTTTCTGGA
AGCCAAGGGCTACAAAGAAGTGAAAAAGGACCTGATCATCAAGCTGCCTAAGTACTCCCTGTTCGAGCTG
GAAAACGGCCGGAAGAGAATGCTGGCCTCTGCCGGCGAACTGCAGAAGGGAAACGAACTGGCCCTGCCCT
CCAAATATGTGAACTTCCTGTACCTGGCCAGCCACTATGAGAAGCTGAAGGGCTCCCCCGAGGATAATGA
GCAGAAACAGCTGTTTGTGGAACAGCACAAGCACTACCTGGACGAGATCATCGAGCAGATCAGCGAGTTC
TCCAAGAGAGTGATCCTGGCCGACGCTAATCTGGACAAAGTGCTGTCCGCCTACAACAAGCACCGGGATA
AGCCCATCAGAGAGCAGGCCGAGAATATCATCCACCTGTTTACCCTGACCAATCTGGGAGCCCCTGCCGC
CTTCAAGTACTTTGACACCACCATCGACCGGAAGAGGTACACCAGCACCAAAGAGGTGCTGGACGCCACC
CTGATCCACCAGAGCATCACCGGCCTGTACGAGACACGGATCGACCTGTCTCAGCTGGGAGGCGACTCTG
GAGGATCTAGCGGAGGATCCTCTGGCAGCGAGACACCAGGAACAAGCGAGTCAGCAACACCAGAGAGCAG
TGGCGGCAGCAGCGGCGGCAGCAGCAAGAGTGCGGAATACCTTAACACATTTAGGCTTAGAAACCTGGGA
CTCCCCGTTATGAATAACCTGCACGATATGTCTAAGGCAACCCGAATCAGTGTAGAGACGCTTAGACTCT
TGATATATACCGCCGACTTTCGATACAGAATATATACCGTCGAGAAGAAGGGCCCAGAGAAACGAATGCG
GACCATATACCAACCTAGTAGGGAGCTGAAAGCGCTTCAGGGCTGGGTACTTCGAAATATCCTTGACAAA
CTTTCCAGTTCACCGTTCAGCATTGGTTTCGAGAAACACCAGAGTATTCTGAATAACGCGACACCTCACA
TAGGAGCCAATTTCATCCTCAATATTGACCTGGAGGATTTCTTCCCTAGCCTTACTGCCAATAAAGTGTT
CGGTGTATTCCACAGCCTCGGCTACAACCGACTGATTTCATCTGTACTCACAAAAATTTGTTGCTATAAG
AACCTGCTCCCTCAAGGGGCCCCAAGTAGCCCAAAACTGGCAAACCTCATCTGTTCAAAATTGGACTATC
GAATTCAGGGCTATGCCGGATCCAGGGGCTTGATCTACACGAGATACGCAGACGACCTGACACTTTCAGC
ACAATCCATGAAGAAAGTTGTTAAAGCGAGGGATTTTCTTTTTTCCATTATTCCGTCTGAAGGATTGGTT
ATTAATTCTAAAAAAACTTGCATTAGTGGTCCTCGGTCTCAACGAAAGGTTACAGGCCTGGTAATCTCTC
AGGAGAAGGTTGGGATTGGAAGAGAGAAGTATAAAGAGATTCGCGCCAAAATACATCATATTTTTTGCGG
TAAATCATCTGAAATCGAGCACGTAAGGGGATGGCTTTCTTTCATTCTTTCTGTAGACTCCAAATCTCAC
CGACGACTCATCACATATATAAGTAAACTGGAGAAAAAATATGGGAAAAATCCGCTTAACAAGGCTAAAA
CTAAAAGGCCGGCGGCCACGAAAAAGGCCGGCCAGGCAAAAAAGAAAAAGCTTGAGGGCAGAGGAAGTCT
GCTAACATGCGGTGACGTGGAGGAGAATCCCGGCCCTGCTAGCATGGTGAGCAAGGGCGAGGAGGATAAC
ATGGCCATCATCAAGGAGTTCATGCGCTTCAAGGTGCACATGGAGGGCTCCGTGAACGGCCACGAGTTCG
AGATCGAGGGCGAGGGCGAGGGCCGCCCCTACGAGGGCACCCAGACCGCCAAGCTGAAGGTGACCAAGGG
TGGCCCCCTGCCCTTCGCCTGGGACATCCTGTCCCCTCAGTTCATGTACGGCTCCAAGGCCTACGTGAAG
CACCCCGCCGACATCCCCGACTACTTGAAGCTGTCCTTCCCCGAGGGCTTCAAGTGGGAGCGCGTGATGA
ACTTCGAGGACGGCGGCGTGGTGACCGTGACCCAGGACTCCTCCCTGCAGGACGGCGAGTTCATCTACAA
GGTGAAGCTGCGCGGCACCAACTTCCCCTCCGACGGCCCCGTAATGCAGAAGAAGACCATGGGCTGGGAG
GCCTCCTCCGAGCGGATGTACCCCGAGGACGGCGCCCTGAAGGGCGAGATCAAGCAGAGGCTGAAGCTGA
AGGACGGCGGCCACTACGACGCTGAGGTCAAGACCACCTACAAGGCCAAGAAGCCCGTGCAGCTGCCCGG
CGCCTACAACGTCAACATCAAGTTGGACATCACCTCCCACAACGAGGACTACACCATCGTGGAACAGTAC
GAACGCGCCGAGGGCCGCCACTCCACCGGCGGCATGGACGAGCTGTACAAGTGAGAATTCCTAGAGCTCG
CTGATCAGCCTCGACTGTGCCTTCTAGTTGCCAGCCATCTGTTGTTTGCCCCTCCCCCGTGCCTTCCTTG
ACCCTGGAAGGTGCCACTCCCACTGTCCTTTCCTAATAAAATGAGGAAATTGCATCGCATTGTCTGAGTA
GGTGTCATTCTATTCTGGGGGGTGGGGTGGGGCAGGACAGCAAGGGGGAGGATTGGGAAGAGAATAGCAG
GCATGCTGGGGAGCGGCCGCAGGAACCCCTAGTGATGGAGTTGGCCACTCCCTCTCTGCGCGCTCGCTCG
CTCACTGAGGCCGGGCGACCAAAGGTCGCCCGACGCCCGGGCTTTGCCCGGGCGGCCTCAGTGAGCGAGC
GAGCGCGCAGCTGCCTGCAGGGGCGCCTGATGCGGTATTTTCTCCTTACGCATCTGTGCGGTATTTCACA
CCGCATA
[142 nt withheld, positions 7988-8129]
C
[141 nt withheld, positions 8131-8271]
CCTTTGACGTTGGAGTCCACGTTCTTT
[37 nt withheld, positions 8299-8335]
ACCCTATCTCGGGCTATTCTTTTGATTTATAAGGGATTTTGCCGATTTCGGCCTATTGGTTAAAAAATGA
GCTGATTTAACAAAAATTTAACGCGAATTTTAACAAAATATTAACGTTTACAATTTTATGGTGCACTCTC
AGTACAATCTGCTCTGATGCCGCATAGTTAAGCCAGCCCCGACACCCGCCAACACCCGCTGACGCGCCCT
GACGGGCTTGTCTGCTCCCGGCATCCGCTTACAGACAAGCTGTGACCGTCTCCGGGAGCTGCATGTGTCA
GAGGTTTTCACCGTCATCACCGAAACGCGCGAGACGAAAGGGCCTCGTGATACGCCTATTTTTATAGGTT
AATGTCATGATAATAATGGTTTCTTAGACGTCAGGTGGCACTTTTCGGGGAAATGTGCGCGGAACCCCTA
TTTGTTTATTTTTCTAAATACATTCAAATATGTATCCGCTCATGAGACAATAACCCTGATAAATGCTTCA
ATAATATTGAAAAAGGAAGAGTATGAGTATTCAACATTTCCGTGTCGCCCTTATTCCCTTTTTTGCGGCA
TTTTGCCTTCCTGTTTTTGCTCACCCAGAAACGCTGGTGAAAGTAAAAGATGCTGAAGATCAGTTGGGTG
CACGAGTGGGTTACATCGAACTGGATCTCAACAGCGGTAAGATCCTTGAGAGTTTTCGCCCCGAAGAACG
TTTTCCAATGATGAGCACTTTTAAAGTTCTGCTATGTGGCGCGGTATTATCCCGTATTGACGCCGGGCAA
GAGCAACTCGGTCGCCGCATACACTATTCTCAGAATGACTTGGTTGAGTACTCACCAGTCACAGAAAAGC
ATCTTACGGATGGCATGACAGTAAGAGAATTATGCAGTGCTGCCATAACCATGAGTGATAACACTGCGGC
CAACTTACTTCTGACAACGATCGGAGGACCGAAGGAGCTAACCGCTTTTTTGCACAACATGGGGGATCAT
GTAACTCGCCTTGATCGTTGGGAACCGGAGCTGAATGAAGCCATACCAAACGACGAGCGTGACACCACGA
TGCCTGTAGCAATGGCAACAACGTTGCGCAAACTATTAACTGGCGAACTACTTACTCTAGCTTCCCGGCA
ACAATTAATAGACTGGATGGAGGCGGATAAAGTTGCAGGACCACTTCTGCGCTCGGCCCTTCCGGCTGGC
TGGTTTATTGCTGATAAATCTGGAGCCGGTGAGCGTGGAAGCCGCGGTATCATTGCAGCACTGGGGCCAG
ATGGTAAGCCCTCCCGTATCGTAGTTATCTACACGACGGGGAGTCAGGCAACTATGGATGAACGAAATAG
ACAGATCGCTGAGATAGGTGCCTCACTGATTAAGCATTGGTAACTGTCAGACCAAGTTTACTCATATATA
CTTTAGATTGATTTAAAACTTCATTTTTAATTTAAAAGGATCTAGGTGAAGATCCTTTTTGATAATCTCA
TGACCAAAATCCCTTAACGTGAGTTTTCGTTCCACTGAGCGTCAGACCCCGTAGAAAAGATCAAAGGATC
TTCTTGAGATCCTTTTTTTCTGCGCGTAATCTGCTGCTTGCAAACAAAAAAACCACCGCTACCAGCGGTG
GTTTGTTTGCCGGATCAAGAGCTACCAACTCTTTTTCCGAAGGTAACTGGCTTCAGCAGAGCGCAGATAC
CAAATACTGTTCTTCTAGTGTAGCCGTAGTTAGGCCACCACTTCAAGAACTCTGTAGCACCGCCTACATA
CCTCGCTCTGCTAATCCTGTTACCAGTGGCTGCTGCCAGTGGCGATAAGTCGTGTCTTACCGGGTTGGAC
TCAAGACGATAGTTACCGGATAAGGCGCAGCGGTCGGGCTGAACGGGGGGTTCGTGCACACAGCCCAGCT
TGGAGCGAACGACCTACACCGAACTGAGATACCTACAGCGTGAGCTATGAGAAAGCGCCACGCTTCCCGA
AGGGAGAAAGGCGGACAGGTATCCGGTAAGCGGCAGGGTCGGAACAGGAGAGCGCACGAGGGAGCTTCCA
GGGGGAAACGCCTGGTATCTTTATAGTCCTGTCGGGTTTCGCCACCTCTGACTTGAGCGTCGATTTTTGT
GATGCTCGTCAGGGGGGCGGAGCCTATGGAAAAACGCCAGCAACGCGGCCTTTTTACGGTTCCTGGCCTT
TTGCTGGCCTTTTGCTCA
Features (pLannotate 1.2.2; 20 found; start..end, strand, type, name):
      6..246     +  promoter       U6 promoter: RNA polymerase III promoter for human U6 snRNA
    275..350     +  misc_RNA       gRNA scaffold: guide RNA scaffold for the Streptococcus pyogenes CRISPR/Cas9 system
    459..593     -  CDS            SiriusGFP (fragment): SiriusGFP is a basic (constitutively fluorescent) green fluorescent protein published in 2018, derived from Aequorea victoria. It has moderate acid sensitivity.
    635..920     +  enhancer       CMV enhancer: human cytomegalovirus immediate early enhancer; contains an 18-bp deletion relative to the standard CMV enhancer
    922..1199    +  promoter       chicken β-actin promoter: No description available
   1200..1428    +  intron         hybrid intron: hybrid between chicken β-actin (CBA) and minute virus of mice (MMV) introns (Gray et al., 2011)
   1566..3167    +  CDS            Cas9(N): N-terminal portion of Streptococcus pyogenes Cas9 (Zetsche et al., 2015)
   3168..5666    +  CDS            Cas9(C): C-terminal portion of Streptococcus pyogenes Cas9 (Zetsche et al., 2015)
   5766..6722    +  CDS            RT86_ECOLX: Protein predicted: Swiss-Prot protein existence level 4. Participates in the synthesis of a msDNA (a branched RNA linked by a 2',5'-phosphodiester linkage to a single-stranded DNA) of unknown function. The retron transcript serves as primer and template to the reaction, and codes for the RT. From Escherichia coli.
   6723..6770    +  CDS            nucleoplasmin NLS: bipartite nuclear localization signal from nucleoplasmin
   6834..7541    +  CDS            mCherry: mCherry is a basic (constitutively fluorescent) red fluorescent protein published in 2004, derived from Discosoma sp.. It is reported to be a very rapidly-maturing monomer with low acid sensitivity.
   7575..7686    +  polyA_signal   bGH poly(A) signal: bovine growth hormone polyadenylation signal
   7791..7931    +  repeat_region  AAV2 ITR: inverted terminal repeat of adeno-associated virus serotype 2 inverted
   7936..7987    -  misc_feature   bom (fragment): basis of mobility region from pBR322
   8006..8386    +  rep_origin     M13 ori (sequence partly withheld): M13 bacteriophage origin of replication; arrow indicates direction of (+) strand synthesis
   8462..8511    -  misc_feature   bom (fragment): basis of mobility region from pBR322
   8613..8648    -  CDS            rop (fragment): Rop protein, which maintains plasmids at low copy number; rop
   8743..8847    +  promoter       AmpR promoter: bla
   8848..9708    +  CDS            AmpR: β-lactamase; bla; confers resistance to ampicillin, carbenicillin, and related antibiotics
   9879..10467   +  rep_origin     ori: high-copy-number ColE1/pMB1/pBR322/pUC origin of replication
