>Addgene plasmid #170185 | pBZ210-pU6-sgBFP-An_CBh-sv40NLS-Cas9-Ec86RT-NLS-T2A-mCherry | addgene full sequence | sequence record 333571 | Addgene NGS Result
CATGTGAGGGCCTATTTCCCATGATTCCTTCATATTTGCATATACGATACAAGGCTGTTAGAGAGATAAT
TGGAATTAATTTGACTGTAAACACAAAGATATTAGTACAAAATACGTGACGTAGAAAGTAATAATTTCTT
GGGTAGTTTGCAGTTTTAAAATTATGTTTTAAAATGGACTATCATATGCTTACCGTAACTTGAAAGTATT
TCGATTTCTTGGCTTTATATATCTTGTGGAAAGGACGAAACACCGCTGAAGCACTGCACGCCATGTTTTA
GAGCTAGAAATAGCAAGTTAAAATAAGGCTAGTCCGTTATCAACTTGAAAAAGTGGCACCGAGTCGGTGC
CGTACGATGCGCACCCTTAGCGAGAGGTTTATCATTAAGGTCAACCTCTGGATGTTGTTTCGGCATCCTG
CATTGAATCTGAGTTACTGTCTGTTTCCCTACTAGTAAGTCGTGCTGCTTCATGTGGTCGGGGTAGCGGC
TGAAGCACTGCACGCCGTACGTCAGGGTGGTCACGAGGGTGGGCCAGGGCACGGGCAGCTTGCCGGTGGT
GCAGATGAACTTCAGGCCTAGGAGGGAACCCGTTTCTTCTGACGTAAGGGTGCGCATTTTTTTCTAGAGG
TACCCGTTACATAACTTACGGTAAATGGCCCGCCTGGCTGACCGCCCAACGACCCCCGCCCATTGACGTC
AATAGTAACGCCAATAGGGACTTTCCATTGACGTCAATGGGTGGAGTATTTACGGTAAACTGCCCACTTG
GCAGTACATCAAGTGTATCATATGCCAAGTACGCCCCCTATTGACGTCAATGACGGTAAATGGCCCGCCT
GGCATTGTGCCCAGTACATGACCTTATGGGACTTTCCTACTTGGCAGTACATCTACGTATTAGTCATCGC
TATTACCATGGTCGAGGTGAGCCCCACGTTCTGCTTCACTCTCCCCATCTCCCCCCCCTCCCCACCCCCA
ATTTTGTATTTATTTATTTTTTAATTATTTTGTGCAGCGATGGGGGCGGGGGGGGGGGGGGGGCGCGCGC
CGGGGGGGGGGGGGGGGGGGGGGGGGGGGGGGGGGGGGGGGCGGGGAGGTGCGGCGGCAGCCAATCAGAG
CGGCGCGCTCCGAAAGTTTCCTTTTATGGCGAGGCGGCGGCGGCGGCGGCCCTATAAAAAGCGAAGCGCG
CGGCGGGCGGGAGTCGCTGCGCGCTGCCTTCGCCCCGTGCCCCGCTCCGCCGCCGCCTCGCGCCGCCCGC
CCCGGCTCTGACTGACCGCGTTACTCCCACAGGTGAGCGGGCGGGACGGCCCTTCTCCTCCGGGCTGTAA
TTAGCTGAGCAAGAGGTAAGGGTTTAAGGGATGGTTGGTTGGTGGGGTATTAATGTTTAATTACCTGGAG
CACCTGCCTGAAATCACTTTTTTTCAGGTTGGACCGGTGCCACCATGGACTATAAGGACCACGACGGAGA
CTACAAGGATCATGATATTGATTACAAAGACGATGACGATAAGATGGCCCCAAAGAAGAAGCGGAAGGTC
GGTATCCACGGAGTCCCAGCAGCCGACAAGAAGTACAGCATCGGCCTGGACATCGGCACCAACTCTGTGG
GCTGGGCCGTGATCACCGACGAGTACAAGGTGCCCAGCAAGAAATTCAAGGTGCTGGGCAACACCGACCG
GCACAGCATCAAGAAGAACCTGATCGGAGCCCTGCTGTTCGACAGCGGCGAAACAGCCGAGGCCACCCGG
CTGAAGAGAACCGCCAGAAGAAGATACACCAGACGGAAGAACCGGATCTGCTATCTGCAAGAGATCTTCA
GCAACGAGATGGCCAAGGTGGACGACAGCTTCTTCCACAGACTGGAAGAGTCCTTCCTGGTGGAAGAGGA
TAAGAAGCACGAGCGGCACCCCATCTTCGGCAACATCGTGGACGAGGTGGCCTACCACGAGAAGTACCCC
ACCATCTACCACCTGAGAAAGAAACTGGTGGACAGCACCGACAAGGCCGACCTGCGGCTGATCTATCTGG
CCCTGGCCCACATGATCAAGTTCCGGGGCCACTTCCTGATCGAGGGCGACCTGAACCCCGACAACAGCGA
CGTGGACAAGCTGTTCATCCAGCTGGTGCAGACCTACAACCAGCTGTTCGAGGAAAACCCCATCAACGCC
AGCGGCGTGGACGCCAAGGCCATCCTGTCTGCCAGACTGAGCAAGAGCAGACGGCTGGAAAATCTGATCG
CCCAGCTGCCCGGCGAGAAGAAGAATGGCCTGTTCGGAAACCTGATTGCCCTGAGCCTGGGCCTGACCCC
CAACTTCAAGAGCAACTTCGACCTGGCCGAGGATGCCAAACTGCAGCTGAGCAAGGACACCTACGACGAC
GACCTGGACAACCTGCTGGCCCAGATCGGCGACCAGTACGCCGACCTGTTTCTGGCCGCCAAGAACCTGT
CCGACGCCATCCTGCTGAGCGACATCCTGAGAGTGAACACCGAGATCACCAAGGCCCCCCTGAGCGCCTC
TATGATCAAGAGATACGACGAGCACCACCAGGACCTGACCCTGCTGAAAGCTCTCGTGCGGCAGCAGCTG
CCTGAGAAGTACAAAGAGATTTTCTTCGACCAGAGCAAGAACGGCTACGCCGGCTACATTGACGGCGGAG
CCAGCCAGGAAGAGTTCTACAAGTTCATCAAGCCCATCCTGGAAAAGATGGACGGCACCGAGGAACTGCT
CGTGAAGCTGAACAGAGAGGACCTGCTGCGGAAGCAGCGGACCTTCGACAACGGCAGCATCCCCCACCAG
ATCCACCTGGGAGAGCTGCACGCCATTCTGCGGCGGCAGGAAGATTTTTACCCATTCCTGAAGGACAACC
GGGAAAAGATCGAGAAGATCCTGACCTTCCGCATCCCCTACTACGTGGGCCCTCTGGCCAGGGGAAACAG
CAGATTCGCCTGGATGACCAGAAAGAGCGAGGAAACCATCACCCCCTGGAACTTCGAGGAAGTGGTGGAC
AAGGGCGCTTCCGCCCAGAGCTTCATCGAGCGGATGACCAACTTCGATAAGAACCTGCCCAACGAGAAGG
TGCTGCCCAAGCACAGCCTGCTGTACGAGTACTTCACCGTGTATAACGAGCTGACCAAAGTGAAATACGT
GACCGAGGGAATGAGAAAGCCCGCCTTCCTGAGCGGCGAGCAGAAAAAGGCCATCGTGGACCTGCTGTTC
AAGACCAACCGGAAAGTGACCGTGAAGCAGCTGAAAGAGGACTACTTCAAGAAAATCGAGTGCTTCGACT
CCGTGGAAATCTCCGGCGTGGAAGATCGGTTCAACGCCTCCCTGGGCACATACCACGATCTGCTGAAAAT
TATCAAGGACAAGGACTTCCTGGACAATGAGGAAAACGAGGACATTCTGGAAGATATCGTGCTGACCCTG
ACACTGTTTGAGGACAGAGAGATGATCGAGGAACGGCTGAAAACCTATGCCCACCTGTTCGACGACAAAG
TGATGAAGCAGCTGAAGCGGCGGAGATACACCGGCTGGGGCAGGCTGAGCCGGAAGCTGATCAACGGCAT
CCGGGACAAGCAGTCCGGCAAGACAATCCTGGATTTCCTGAAGTCCGACGGCTTCGCCAACAGAAACTTC
ATGCAGCTGATCCACGACGACAGCCTGACCTTTAAAGAGGACATCCAGAAAGCCCAGGTGTCCGGCCAGG
GCGATAGCCTGCACGAGCACATTGCCAATCTGGCCGGCAGCCCCGCCATTAAGAAGGGCATCCTGCAGAC
AGTGAAGGTGGTGGACGAGCTCGTGAAAGTGATGGGCCGGCACAAGCCCGAGAACATCGTGATCGAAATG
GCCAGAGAGAACCAGACCACCCAGAAGGGACAGAAGAACAGCCGCGAGAGAATGAAGCGGATCGAAGAGG
GCATCAAAGAGCTGGGCAGCCAGATCCTGAAAGAACACCCCGTGGAAAACACCCAGCTGCAGAACGAGAA
GCTGTACCTGTACTACCTGCAGAATGGGCGGGATATGTACGTGGACCAGGAACTGGACATCAACCGGCTG
TCCGACTACGATGTGGACCATATCGTGCCTCAGAGCTTTCTGAAGGACGACTCCATCGACAACAAGGTGC
TGACCAGAAGCGACAAGAACCGGGGCAAGAGCGACAACGTGCCCTCCGAAGAGGTCGTGAAGAAGATGAA
GAACTACTGGCGGCAGCTGCTGAACGCCAAGCTGATTACCCAGAGAAAGTTCGACAATCTGACCAAGGCC
GAGAGAGGCGGCCTGAGCGAACTGGATAAGGCCGGCTTCATCAAGAGACAGCTGGTGGAAACCCGGCAGA
TCACAAAGCACGTGGCACAGATCCTGGACTCCCGGATGAACACTAAGTACGACGAGAATGACAAGCTGAT
CCGGGAAGTGAAAGTGATCACCCTGAAGTCCAAGCTGGTGTCCGATTTCCGGAAGGATTTCCAGTTTTAC
AAAGTGCGCGAGATCAACAACTACCACCACGCCCACGACGCCTACCTGAACGCCGTCGTGGGAACCGCCC
TGATCAAAAAGTACCCTAAGCTGGAAAGCGAGTTCGTGTACGGCGACTACAAGGTGTACGACGTGCGGAA
GATGATCGCCAAGAGCGAGCAGGAAATCGGCAAGGCTACCGCCAAGTACTTCTTCTACAGCAACATCATG
AACTTTTTCAAGACCGAGATTACCCTGGCCAACGGCGAGATCCGGAAGCGGCCTCTGATCGAGACAAACG
GCGAAACCGGGGAGATCGTGTGGGATAAGGGCCGGGATTTTGCCACCGTGCGGAAAGTGCTGAGCATGCC
CCAAGTGAATATCGTGAAAAAGACCGAGGTGCAGACAGGCGGCTTCAGCAAAGAGTCTATCCTGCCCAAG
AGGAACAGCGATAAGCTGATCGCCAGAAAGAAGGACTGGGACCCTAAGAAGTACGGCGGCTTCGACAGCC
CCACCGTGGCCTATTCTGTGCTGGTGGTGGCCAAAGTGGAAAAGGGCAAGTCCAAGAAACTGAAGAGTGT
GAAAGAGCTGCTGGGGATCACCATCATGGAAAGAAGCAGCTTCGAGAAGAATCCCATCGACTTTCTGGAA
GCCAAGGGCTACAAAGAAGTGAAAAAGGACCTGATCATCAAGCTGCCTAAGTACTCCCTGTTCGAGCTGG
AAAACGGCCGGAAGAGAATGCTGGCCTCTGCCGGCGAACTGCAGAAGGGAAACGAACTGGCCCTGCCCTC
CAAATATGTGAACTTCCTGTACCTGGCCAGCCACTATGAGAAGCTGAAGGGCTCCCCCGAGGATAATGAG
CAGAAACAGCTGTTTGTGGAACAGCACAAGCACTACCTGGACGAGATCATCGAGCAGATCAGCGAGTTCT
CCAAGAGAGTGATCCTGGCCGACGCTAATCTGGACAAAGTGCTGTCCGCCTACAACAAGCACCGGGATAA
GCCCATCAGAGAGCAGGCCGAGAATATCATCCACCTGTTTACCCTGACCAATCTGGGAGCCCCTGCCGCC
TTCAAGTACTTTGACACCACCATCGACCGGAAGAGGTACACCAGCACCAAAGAGGTGCTGGACGCCACCC
TGATCCACCAGAGCATCACCGGCCTGTACGAGACACGGATCGACCTGTCTCAGCTGGGAGGCGACTCTGG
AGGATCTAGCGGAGGATCCTCTGGCAGCGAGACACCAGGAACAAGCGAGTCAGCAACACCAGAGAGCAGT
GGCGGCAGCAGCGGCGGCAGCAGCAAGAGTGCGGAATACCTTAACACATTTAGGCTTAGAAACCTGGGAC
TCCCCGTTATGAATAACCTGCACGATATGTCTAAGGCAACCCGAATCAGTGTAGAGACGCTTAGACTCTT
GATATATACCGCCGACTTTCGATACAGAATATATACCGTCGAGAAGAAGGGCCCAGAGAAACGAATGCGG
ACCATATACCAACCTAGTAGGGAGCTGAAAGCGCTTCAGGGCTGGGTACTTCGAAATATCCTTGACAAAC
TTTCCAGTTCACCGTTCAGCATTGGTTTCGAGAAACACCAGAGTATTCTGAATAACGCGACACCTCACAT
AGGAGCCAATTTCATCCTCAATATTGACCTGGAGGATTTCTTCCCTAGCCTTACTGCCAATAAAGTGTTC
GGTGTATTCCACAGCCTCGGCTACAACCGACTGATTTCATCTGTACTCACAAAAATTTGTTGCTATAAGA
ACCTGCTCCCTCAAGGGGCCCCAAGTAGCCCAAAACTGGCAAACCTCATCTGTTCAAAATTGGACTATCG
AATTCAGGGCTATGCCGGATCCAGGGGCTTGATCTACACGAGATACGCAGACGACCTGACACTTTCAGCA
CAATCCATGAAGAAAGTTGTTAAAGCGAGGGATTTTCTTTTTTCCATTATTCCGTCTGAAGGATTGGTTA
TTAATTCTAAAAAAACTTGCATTAGTGGTCCTCGGTCTCAACGAAAGGTTACAGGCCTGGTAATCTCTCA
GGAGAAGGTTGGGATTGGAAGAGAGAAGTATAAAGAGATTCGCGCCAAAATACATCATATTTTTTGCGGT
AAATCATCTGAAATCGAGCACGTAAGGGGATGGCTTTCTTTCATTCTTTCTGTAGACTCCAAATCTCACC
GACGACTCATCACATATATAAGTAAACTGGAGAAAAAATATGGGAAAAATCCGCTTAACAAGGCTAAAAC
TAAAAGGCCGGCGGCCACGAAAAAGGCCGGCCAGGCAAAAAAGAAAAAGCTTGAGGGCAGAGGAAGTCTG
CTAACATGCGGTGACGTGGAGGAGAATCCCGGCCCTGCTAGCATGGTGAGCAAGGGCGAGGAGGATAACA
TGGCCATCATCAAGGAGTTCATGCGCTTCAAGGTGCACATGGAGGGCTCCGTGAACGGCCACGAGTTCGA
GATCGAGGGCGAGGGCGAGGGCCGCCCCTACGAGGGCACCCAGACCGCCAAGCTGAAGGTGACCAAGGGT
GGCCCCCTGCCCTTCGCCTGGGACATCCTGTCCCCTCAGTTCATGTACGGCTCCAAGGCCTACGTGAAGC
ACCCCGCCGACATCCCCGACTACTTGAAGCTGTCCTTCCCCGAGGGCTTCAAGTGGGAGCGCGTGATGAA
CTTCGAGGACGGCGGCGTGGTGACCGTGACCCAGGACTCCTCCCTGCAGGACGGCGAGTTCATCTACAAG
GTGAAGCTGCGCGGCACCAACTTCCCCTCCGACGGCCCCGTAATGCAGAAGAAGACCATGGGCTGGGAGG
CCTCCTCCGAGCGGATGTACCCCGAGGACGGCGCCCTGAAGGGCGAGATCAAGCAGAGGCTGAAGCTGAA
GGACGGCGGCCACTACGACGCTGAGGTCAAGACCACCTACAAGGCCAAGAAGCCCGTGCAGCTGCCCGGC
GCCTACAACGTCAACATCAAGTTGGACATCACCTCCCACAACGAGGACTACACCATCGTGGAACAGTACG
AACGCGCCGAGGGCCGCCACTCCACCGGCGGCATGGACGAGCTGTACAAGTGAGAATTCCTAGAGCTCGC
TGATCAGCCTCGACTGTGCCTTCTAGTTGCCAGCCATCTGTTGTTTGCCCCTCCCCCGTGCCTTCCTTGA
CCCTGGAAGGTGCCACTCCCACTGTCCTTTCCTAATAAAATGAGGAAATTGCATCGCATTGTCTGAGTAG
GTGTCATTCTATTCTGGGGGGTGGGGTGGGGCAGGACAGCAAGGGGGAGGATTGGGAAGAGAATAGCAGG
CATGCTGGGGAGCGGCCGCAGGAACCCCTAGTGATGGAGTTGGCCACTCCCTCTCTGCGCGCTCGCTCGC
TCACTGAGGCCGGGCGACCAAAGGTCGCCCGACGCCCGGGCTTTGCCCGGGCGGCCTCAGTGAGCGAGCG
AGCGCGCAGCTGCCTGCAGGGGCGCCTGATGCGGTATTTTCTCCTTACGCATCTGTGCGGTATTTCACAC
CGCATA
[95 nt withheld, positions 7987-8081]
T
[46 nt withheld, positions 8083-8128]
C
[141 nt withheld, positions 8130-8270]
CCTTTGACGTTGGAGTCCACGTTCTTT
[37 nt withheld, positions 8298-8334]
ACTCTATCTCGGGCTATTCTTTTGATTTATAAGGGATTTTGCCGATTTCGGTCTATTGGTTAAAAAATGA
GCTGATTTAACAAAAATTTAACGCGAATTTTAACAAAATATTAACGTTTACAATTTTATGGTGCACTCTC
AGTACAATCTGCTCTGATGCCGCATAGTTAAGCCAGCCCCGACACCCGCCAACACCCGCTGACGCGCCCT
GACGGGCTTGTCTGCTCCCGGCATCCGCTTACAGACAAGCTGTGACCGTCTCCGGGAGCTGCATGTGTCA
GAGGTTTTCACCGTCATCACCGAAACGCGCGAGACGAAAGGGCCTCGTGATACGCCTATTTTTATAGGTT
AATGTCATGATAATAATGGTTTCTTAGACGTCAGGTGGCACTTTTCGGGGAAATGTGCGCGGAACCCCTA
TTTGTTTATTTTTCTAAATACATTCAAATATGTATCCGCTCATGAGACAATAACCCTGATAAATGCTTCA
ATAATATTGAAAAAGGAAGAGTATGAGTATTCAACATTTCCGTGTCGCCCTTATTCCCTTTTTTGCGGCA
TTTTGCCTTCCTGTTTTTGCTCACCCAGAAACGCTGGTGAAAGTAAAAGATGCTGAAGATCAGTTGGGTG
CACGAGTGGGTTACATCGAACTGGATCTCAACAGCGGTAAGATCCTTGAGAGTTTTCGCCCCGAAGAACG
TTTTCCAATGATGAGCACTTTTAAAGTTCTGCTATGTGGCGCGGTATTATCCCGTATTGACGCCGGGCAA
GAGCAACTCGGTCGCCGCATACACTATTCTCAGAATGACTTGGTTGAGTACTCACCAGTCACAGAAAAGC
ATCTTACGGATGGCATGACAGTAAGAGAATTATGCAGTGCTGCCATAACCATGAGTGATAACACTGCGGC
CAACTTACTTCTGACAACGATCGGAGGACCGAAGGAGCTAACCGCTTTTTTGCACAACATGGGGGATCAT
GTAACTCGCCTTGATCGTTGGGAACCGGAGCTGAATGAAGCCATACCAAACGACGAGCGTGACACCACGA
TGCCTGTAGCAATGGCAACAACGTTGCGCAAACTATTAACTGGCGAACTACTTACTCTAGCTTCCCGGCA
ACAATTAATAGACTGGATGGAGGCGGATAAAGTTGCAGGACCACTTCTGCGCTCGGCCCTTCCGGCTGGC
TGGTTTATTGCTGATAAATCTGGAGCCGGTGAGCGTGGAAGCCGCGGTATCATTGCAGCACTGGGGCCAG
ATGGTAAGCCCTCCCGTATCGTAGTTATCTACACGACGGGGAGTCAGGCAACTATGGATGAACGAAATAG
ACAGATCGCTGAGATAGGTGCCTCACTGATTAAGCATTGGTAACTGTCAGACCAAGTTTACTCATATATA
CTTTAGATTGATTTAAAACTTCATTTTTAATTTAAAAGGATCTAGGTGAAGATCCTTTTTGATAATCTCA
TGACCAAAATCCCTTAACGTGAGTTTTCGTTCCACTGAGCGTCAGACCCCGTAGAAAAGATCAAAGGATC
TTCTTGAGATCCTTTTTTTCTGCGCGTAATCTGCTGCTTGCAAACAAAAAAACCACCGCTACCAGCGGTG
GTTTGTTTGCCGGATCAAGAGCTACCAACTCTTTTTCCGAAGGTAACTGGCTTCAGCAGAGCGCAGATAC
CAAATACTGTTCTTCTAGTGTAGCCGTAGTTAGGCCACCACTTCAAGAACTCTGTAGCACCGCCTACATA
CCTCGCTCTGCTAATCCTGTTACCAGTGGCTGCTGCCAGTGGCGATAAGTCGTGTCTTACCGGGTTGGAC
TCAAGACGATAGTTACCGGATAAGGCGCAGCGGTCGGGCTGAACGGGGGGTTCGTGCACACAGCCCAGCT
TGGAGCGAACGACCTACACCGAACTGAGATACCTACAGCGTGAGCTATGAGAAAGCGCCACGCTTCCCGA
AGGGAGAAAGGCGGACAGGTATCCGGTAAGCGGCAGGGTCGGAACAGGAGAGCGCACGAGGGAGCTTCCA
GGGGGAAACGCCTGGTATCTTTATAGTCCTGTCGGGTTTCGCCACCTCTGACTTGAGCGTCGATTTTTGT
GATGCTCGTCAGGGGGGCGGAGCCTATGGAAAAACGCCAGCAACGCGGCCTTTTTACGGTTCCTGGCCTT
TTGCTGGCCTTTTGCTCA
Features (pLannotate 1.2.2; 20 found; start..end, strand, type, name):
      6..246     +  promoter       U6 promoter: RNA polymerase III promoter for human U6 snRNA
    275..350     +  misc_RNA       gRNA scaffold: guide RNA scaffold for the Streptococcus pyogenes CRISPR/Cas9 system
    459..593     -  CDS            SiriusGFP (fragment): SiriusGFP is a basic (constitutively fluorescent) green fluorescent protein published in 2018, derived from Aequorea victoria. It has moderate acid sensitivity.
    635..920     +  enhancer       CMV enhancer: human cytomegalovirus immediate early enhancer; contains an 18-bp deletion relative to the standard CMV enhancer
    922..1199    +  promoter       chicken β-actin promoter: No description available
   1200..1427    +  intron         hybrid intron: hybrid between chicken β-actin (CBA) and minute virus of mice (MMV) introns (Gray et al., 2011)
   1565..3166    +  CDS            Cas9(N): N-terminal portion of Streptococcus pyogenes Cas9 (Zetsche et al., 2015)
   3167..5665    +  CDS            Cas9(C): C-terminal portion of Streptococcus pyogenes Cas9 (Zetsche et al., 2015)
   5765..6721    +  CDS            RT86_ECOLX: Protein predicted: Swiss-Prot protein existence level 4. Participates in the synthesis of a msDNA (a branched RNA linked by a 2',5'-phosphodiester linkage to a single-stranded DNA) of unknown function. The retron transcript serves as primer and template to the reaction, and codes for the RT. From Escherichia coli.
   6722..6769    +  CDS            nucleoplasmin NLS: bipartite nuclear localization signal from nucleoplasmin
   6833..7540    +  CDS            mCherry: mCherry is a basic (constitutively fluorescent) red fluorescent protein published in 2004, derived from Discosoma sp.. It is reported to be a very rapidly-maturing monomer with low acid sensitivity.
   7574..7685    +  polyA_signal   bGH poly(A) signal: bovine growth hormone polyadenylation signal
   7790..7930    +  repeat_region  AAV2 ITR: inverted terminal repeat of adeno-associated virus serotype 2 inverted
   7935..7986    -  misc_feature   bom (fragment): basis of mobility region from pBR322
   8005..8460    +  rep_origin     f1 ori (sequence partly withheld): f1 bacteriophage origin of replication; arrow indicates direction of (+) strand synthesis
   8461..8510    -  misc_feature   bom (fragment): basis of mobility region from pBR322
   8612..8647    -  CDS            rop (fragment): Rop protein, which maintains plasmids at low copy number; rop
   8742..8846    +  promoter       AmpR promoter: bla
   8847..9707    +  CDS            AmpR: β-lactamase; bla; confers resistance to ampicillin, carbenicillin, and related antibiotics
   9878..10466   +  rep_origin     ori: high-copy-number ColE1/pMB1/pBR322/pUC origin of replication
