[The description below was written by a language model from this plasmid's Addgene catalogue record and pLannotate feature annotations shown in this document.]
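Description:
pBZ210-pU6-sgBFP-An_CBh-sv40NLS-Cas9-Ec86RT-NLS-T2A-mCherry is a roughly 10.5 kb mammalian expression and CRISPR plasmid for retron-assisted precise genome editing in human cells. It derives from the pBZ191 Cas9-T2A-mCherry backbone. In bacteria it is maintained as a high-copy plasmid through a ColE1/pUC-type origin with ampicillin selection (AmpR under its own promoter). The backbone also carries an f1/M13 phage origin and a single annotated AAV2 ITR. With only one ITR annotated, nothing in the record suggests use as an AAV packaging vector.

Two expression units make up the payload. A human U6 Pol III promoter drives a transcript containing an sgRNA against BFP on the S. pyogenes gRNA scaffold, followed by the E. coli retron Ec86 (Eco1) msr-msd non-coding RNA. The BFP-to-GFP conversion donor template "An" was inserted into this msr-msd region between SpeI and AvrII sites. The annotation software does not label the msr-msd itself, but the reverse-strand GFP-like fragment just downstream of the scaffold probably corresponds to the donor.

The second unit uses the CBh promoter (CMV enhancer, chicken β-actin promoter and hybrid intron). It expresses SV40 NLS-SpCas9 fused to the Ec86 reverse transcriptase and a nucleoplasmin NLS, then T2A-mCherry, ending in a bGH polyadenylation signal.

In transfected cells the reverse transcriptase is intended to copy the msd region into single-stranded DNA (msDNA) that carries the donor. This supplies a repair template at the Cas9 cut in a BFP reporter, so successful editing converts BFP to GFP. The T2A peptide releases mCherry as a separate protein that marks transfected cells. The depositor and sequencing-verified records differ by one nucleotide in length and give essentially the same annotation.
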