Addgene plasmid #170185: pBZ210-pU6-sgBFP-An_CBh-sv40NLS-Cas9-Ec86RT-NLS-T2A-mCherry
Purpose: Expression vector for a sgRNA against BFP and spCas9-Ec86 RT fusion protein linked to mCherry via a T2A peptide. Donor template An was inserted in the Retron Ec86 msr-msd region by SpeI and AvrII.
Depositing lab: Hunter Fraser. Depositing organization: Stanford University. Publication: Bacterial Retrons Enable Precise Gene Editing in Human Cells. Zhao B, Chen SA, Lee J, Fraser HB. CRISPR J. 2022 Jan 24. doi: 10.1089/crispr.2021.0065. PubMed 35076284.
Backbone
  Vector backbone: pBZ191-pU6-sgBFP-CBh-sv40NLS-Cas9-NLS-T2A-mCherry
  Backbone manufacturer: Fraser lab
  Vector type: Mammalian Expression, CRISPR
Growth in bacteria
  Bacterial resistance: Ampicillin, 100 μg/mL
  Growth temperature: 37°C
  Growth strain: NEB Stable
  Copy number: High Copy
Gene/Insert 1
  Gene/Insert name: Ec86 RT (alt name: RT-Sau1)
  Species: Escherichia coli
  Promoter: CBh
  Tag / fusion protein: NLS (C terminal on backbone)
  Cloning method: Gibson Cloning
  Sequencing primers: 5′ CACGATATGTCTAAGGCAAC
Gene/Insert 2
  Gene/Insert name: Retron Ec86 msr-msd (alt name: Retron Eco1 msr-msd)
  Species: Escherichia coli
  Promoter: hU6
  Cloning method: Gibson Cloning
  Sequencing primers: 5′ GACTATCATATGCTTACCGT; 3′ acttgatgtactgccaagtg
Gene/Insert 3
  Gene/Insert name: BFP-to-GFP conversion donor template An
  Promoter: hU6
  Cloning method: Gibson Cloning
  Sequencing primers: 5′ GACTATCATATGCTTACCGT; 3′ acttgatgtactgccaagtg
Terms and licenses: Academic/Nonprofit Terms; Industry Terms: Not Available to Industry
How to cite: pBZ210-pU6-sgBFP-An_CBh-sv40NLS-Cas9-Ec86RT-NLS-T2A-mCherry was a gift from Hunter Fraser (Addgene plasmid # 170185 ; http://n2t.net/addgene:170185 ; RRID:Addgene_170185)
